>Addgene plasmid #148615 | pcDNA3.1-MS2-HA-HsRoquin2_1-500_AE | depositor full sequence | sequence record 291063 | Full Sequence
GACGGATCGGGAGATCTCCCGATCCCCTATGGTGCACTCTCAGTACAATCTGCTCTGATGCCGCATAGTT
AAGCCAGTATCTGCTCCCTGCTTGTGTGTTGGAGGTCGCTGAGTAGTGCGCGAGCAAAATTTAAGCTACA
ACAAGGCAAGGCTTGACCGACAATTGCATGAAGAATCTGCTTAGGGTTAGGCGTTTTGCGCTGCTTCGCG
ATGTACGGGCCAGATATACGCGTTGACATTGATTATTGACTAGTTATTAATAGTAATCAATTACGGGGTC
ATTAGTTCATAGCCCATATATGGAGTTCCGCGTTACATAACTTACGGTAAATGGCCCGCCTGGCTGACCG
CCCAACGACCCCCGCCCATTGACGTCAATAATGACGTATGTTCCCATAGTAACGCCAATAGGGACTTTCC
ATTGACGTCAATGGGTGGAGTATTTACGGTAAACTGCCCACTTGGCAGTACATCAAGTGTATCATATGCC
AAGTACGCCCCCTATTGACGTCAATGACGGTAAATGGCCCGCCTGGCATTATGCCCAGTACATGACCTTA
TGGGACTTTCCTACTTGGCAGTACATCTACGTATTAGTCATCGCTATTACCATGGTGATGCGGTTTTGGC
AGTACATCAATGGGCGTGGATAGCGGTTTGACTCACGGGGATTTCCAAGTCTCCACCCCATTGACGTCAA
TGGGAGTTTGTTTTGGCACCAAAATCAACGGGACTTTCCAAAATGTCGTAACAACTCCGCCCCATTGACG
CAAATGGGCGGTAGGCGTGTACGGTGGGAGGTCTATATAAGCAGAGCTCTCTGGCTAACTAGAGAACCCA
CTGCTTACTGGCTTATCGAAATTAATACGACTCACTATAGGGAGACCCAAGCTTGCCACCATGGCTTCTA
ACTTTACTCAGTTCGTTCTCGTCGACAATGGCGGAACTGGCGACGTGACTGTCGCCCCAAGCAACTTCGC
TAACGGGGTCGCTGAATGGATCAGCTCTAACTCGCGATCACAGGCTTACAAAGTAACCTGTAGCGTTCGT
CAGAGCTCTGCGCAGAATCGCAAATACACCATCAAAGTCGAGGTGCCTAAAGTGGCAACCCAGACTGTTG
GTGGTGAAGAGCTTCCTGTAGCCGGATGGAGATCTTACTTAAATATGGAACTAACCATTCCAATTTTCGC
CACGAATTCCGACTGCGAGCTTATTGTTAAGGCAATGCAAGGTCTCCTAAAAGATGGAAACCCGATTCCC
TCGGCCATCGCGGCCAACTCCGGCATCTACGGAGGTGGAGGTGGATCTGGTGGATCTCCTCCACATATGG
CTTACCCATACGATGTTCCAGATTACGCTCCTCCAAAGCTTGGATCCATGCCTGTGCAGGCAGCTCAATG
GACAGAATTTCTGTCCTGTCCAATCTGCTATAATGAATTTGATGAGAATGTGCACAAACCCATCAGTTTA
GGTTGTTCACACACTGTTTGCAAGACCTGCTTGAATAAACTTCATCGAAAAGCTTGTCCTTTTGACCAGA
CTGCCATCAACACAGATATTGATGTACTTCCTGTCAACTTCGCACTTCTCCAGTTAGTTGGAGCCCAGGT
ACCAGATCATCAGTCAATTAAGTTAAGTAATCTAGGTGAGAATAAACACTATGAGGTTGCAAAGAAATGC
GTTGAGGATTTGGCACTCTACTTAAAACCACTAAGTGGAGGTAAAGGTGTAGCTAGCTTGAACCAGAGTG
CACTGAGCCGTCCAATGCAAAGGAAACTGGTGACACTTGTAAACTGTCAACTGGTGGAGGAAGAAGGTCG
TGTAAGAGCCATGCGAGCAGCTCGTTCCCTTGGAGAAAGAACTGTAACAGAACTGATATTACAGCACCAG
AACCCTCAGCAGTTGTCTGCCAATCTATGGGCCGCTGTCAGGGCTCGAGGATGCCAGTTTTTAGGGCCAG
CTATGCAAGAAGAGGCCTTGAAGCTGGTGTTACTGGCATTAGAAGATGGTTCTGCCCTCTCAAGGAAAGT
TCTGGTACTTTTTGTTGTGCAGAGACTAGAACCAAGATTTCCTCAGGCATCAAAAACAAGTATTGGTCAT
GTTGTGCAACTACTGTATCGAGCTTCTTGTTTTAAGGTTACCAAAAGAGATGAAGACTCTTCCCTAATGC
AGCTGAAGGAGGAATTTCGGAGTTATGAAGCATTACGCAGAGAACATGATGCCCAAATTGTTCATATTGC
CATGGAAGCAGGACTCCGTATTTCACCTGAACAGTGGTCCTCTCTTTTGTATGGTGATTTGGCTCATAAA
TCACACATGCAGTCTATCATTGATAAGCTACAGTCTCCAGAGTCATTTGCAAAGAGTGTCCAGGAATTGA
CAATTGTTTTGCAACGAACAGGTGACCCAGCTAACTTAAATAGACTGAGGCCTCATTTAGAGCTTCTTGC
AAACATAGACCCTAATCCAGACGCTGTTTCACCAACTTGGGAGCAGCTGGAAAATGCAATGGTAGCTGTT
AAAACAGTAGTTCATGGCCTTGTGGACTTCATACAAAATTATAGTAGAAAAGGCCATGAGACCCCTCAGC
CTCAGCCAAACAGCAAATACAAGACTAGCATGTGCCGAGATTTGCGACAGCAAGGGGGTTGTCCACGAGG
AACAAATTGTACATTTGCCCATTCTCAGGAAGAGCTTGAAAAGTATCGATTAAGGAACAAAAAGATCAAT
GCCACTGTAAGAACGTTTCCTCTTCTAAATAAAGTTGGTGTAAACAACACTGTCACAACCACAGCCGGAA
ATGTCATTTCTGTCATAGGAAGTACTGAAACAACAGGGAAAATTGTTCCAAGTACAAACGGAATTTCAAA
TGCAGAATGAGCGGCCGCCTAGAGGGCCCTATTCTATAGTGTCACCTAAATGCTAGAGCTCGCTGATCAG
CCTCGACTGTGCCTTCTAGTTGCCAGCCATCTGTTGTTTGCCCCTCCCCCGTGCCTTCCTTGACCCTGGA
AGGTGCCACTCCCACTGTCCTTTCCTAATAAAATGAGGAAATTGCATCGCATTGTCTGAGTAGGTGTCAT
TCTATTCTGGGGGGTGGGGTGGGGCAGGACAGCAAGGGGGAGGATTGGGAAGACAATAGCAGGCATGCTG
GGGATGCGGTGGGCTCTATGGCTTCTGAGGCGGAAAGAACCAGCTGGGGCTCTAGGGGGTATCCCC
[124 nt withheld, positions 3217-3340]
C
[91 nt withheld, positions 3342-3432]
A
[49 nt withheld, positions 3434-3482]
CCTTTGACGTTGGAGTCCACGTTCTTT
[37 nt withheld, positions 3510-3546]
ACCCTATCTCGGTCTATTCTTTTGATTTATAAGGGATTTTGCCGATTTCGGCCTATTGGTTAAAAAATGA
GCTGATTTAACAAAAATTTAACGCGAATTAATTCTGTGGAATGTGTGTCAGTTAGGGTGTGGAAAGTCCC
CAGGCTCCCCAGCAGGCAGAAGTATGCAAAGCATGCATCTCAATTAGTCAGCAACCAGGTGTGGAAAGTC
CCCAGGCTCCCCAGCAGGCAGAAGTATGCAAAGCATGCATCTCAATTAGTCAGCAACCATAGTCCCGCCC
CTAACTCCGCCCATCCCGCCCCTAACTCCGCCCAGTTCCGCCCATTCTCCGCCCCATGGCTGACTAATTT
TTTTTATTTATGCAGAGGCCGAGGCCGCCTCTGCCTCTGAGCTATTCCAGAAGTAGTGAGGAGGCTTTTT
TGGAGGCCTAGGCTTTTGCAAAAAGCTCCCGGGAGCTTGTATATCCATTTTCGGATCTGATCAAGAGACA
GGATGAGGATCGTTTCGCATGATTGAACAAGATGGATTGCACGCAGGTTCTCCGGCCGCTTGGGTGGAGA
GGCTATTCGGCTATGACTGGGCACAACAGACAATCGGCTGCTCTGATGCCGCCGTGTTCCGGCTGTCAGC
GCAGGGGCGCCCGGTTCTTTTTGTCAAGACCGACCTGTCCGGTGCCCTGAATGAACTGCAGGACGAGGCA
GCGCGGCTATCGTGGCTGGCCACGACGGGCGTTCCTTGCGCAGCTGTGCTCGACGTTGTCACTGAAGCGG
GAAGGGACTGGCTGCTATTGGGCGAAGTGCCGGGGCAGGATCTCCTGTCATCTCACCTTGCTCCTGCCGA
GAAAGTATCCATCATGGCTGATGCAATGCGGCGGCTGCATACGCTTGATCCGGCTACCTGCCCATTCGAC
CACCAAGCGAAACATCGCATCGAGCGAGCACGTACTCGGATGGAAGCCGGTCTTGTCGATCAGGATGATC
TGGACGAAGAGCATCAGGGGCTCGCGCCAGCCGAACTGTTCGCCAGGCTCAAGGCGCGCATGCCCGACGG
CGAGGATCTCGTCGTGACCCATGGCGATGCCTGCTTGCCGAATATCATGGTGGAAAATGGCCGCTTTTCT
GGATTCATCGACTGTGGCCGGCTGGGTGTGGCGGACCGCTATCAGGACATAGCGTTGGCTACCCGTGATA
TTGCTGAAGAGCTTGGCGGCGAATGGGCTGACCGCTTCCTCGTGCTTTACGGTATCGCCGCTCCCGATTC
GCAGCGCATCGCCTTCTATCGCCTTCTTGACGAGTTCTTCTGAGCGGGACTCTGGGGTTCGAAATGACCG
ACCAAGCGACGCCCAACCTGCCATCACGAGATTTCGATTCCACCGCCGCCTTCTATGAAAGGTTGGGCTT
CGGAATCGTTTTCCGGGACGCCGGCTGGATGATCCTCCAGCGCGGGGATCTCATGCTGGAGTTCTTCGCC
CACCCCAACTTGTTTATTGCAGCTTATAATGGTTACAAATAAAGCAATAGCATCACAAATTTCACAAATA
AAGCATTTTTTTCACTGCATTCTAGTTGTGGTTTGTCCAAACTCATCAATGTATCTTATCATGTCTGTAT
ACCGTCGACCTCTAGCTAGAGCTTGGCGTAATCATGGTCATAGCTGTTTCCTGTGTGAAATTGTTATCCG
CTCACAATTCCACACAACATACGAGCCGGAAGCATAAAGTGTAAAGCCTGGGGTGCCTAATGAGTGAGCT
AACTCACATTAATTGCGTTGCGCTCACTGCCCGCTTTCCAGTCGGGAAACCTGTCGTGCCAGCTGCATTA
ATGAATCGGCCAACGCGCGGGGAGAGGCGGTTTGCGTATTGGGCGCTCTTCCGCTTCCTCGCTCACTGAC
TCGCTGCGCTCGGTCGTTCGGCTGCGGCGAGCGGTATCAGCTCACTCAAAGGCGGTAATACGGTTATCCA
CAGAATCAGGGGATAACGCAGGAAAGAACATGTGAGCAAAAGGCCAGCAAAAGGCCAGGAACCGTAAAAA
GGCCGCGTTGCTGGCGTTTTTCCATAGGCTCCGCCCCCCTGACGAGCATCACAAAAATCGACGCTCAAGT
CAGAGGTGGCGAAACCCGACAGGACTATAAAGATACCAGGCGTTTCCCCCTGGAAGCTCCCTCGTGCGCT
CTCCTGTTCCGACCCTGCCGCTTACCGGATACCTGTCCGCCTTTCTCCCTTCGGGAAGCGTGGCGCTTTC
TCATAGCTCACGCTGTAGGTATCTCAGTTCGGTGTAGGTCGTTCGCTCCAAGCTGGGCTGTGTGCACGAA
CCCCCCGTTCAGCCCGACCGCTGCGCCTTATCCGGTAACTATCGTCTTGAGTCCAACCCGGTAAGACACG
ACTTATCGCCACTGGCAGCAGCCACTGGTAACAGGATTAGCAGAGCGAGGTATGTAGGCGGTGCTACAGA
GTTCTTGAAGTGGTGGCCTAACTACGGCTACACTAGAAGAACAGTATTTGGTATCTGCGCTCTGCTGAAG
CCAGTTACCTTCGGAAAAAGAGTTGGTAGCTCTTGATCCGGCAAACAAACCACCGCTGGTAGCGGTTTTT
TTGTTTGCAAGCAGCAGATTACGCGCAGAAAAAAAGGATCTCAAGAAGATCCTTTGATCTTTTCTACGGG
GTCTGACGCTCAGTGGAACGAAAACTCACGTTAAGGGATTTTGGTCATGAGATTATCAAAAAGGATCTTC
ACCTAGATCCTTTTAAATTAAAAATGAAGTTTTAAATCAATCTAAAGTATATATGAGTAAACTTGGTCTG
ACAGTTACCAATGCTTAATCAGTGAGGCACCTATCTCAGCGATCTGTCTATTTCGTTCATCCATAGTTGC
CTGACTCCCCGTCGTGTAGATAACTACGATACGGGAGGGCTTACCATCTGGCCCCAGTGCTGCAATGATA
CCGCGAGACCCACGCTCACCGGCTCCAGATTTATCAGCAATAAACCAGCCAGCCGGAAGGGCCGAGCGCA
GAAGTGGTCCTGCAACTTTATCCGCCTCCATCCAGTCTATTAATTGTTGCCGGGAAGCTAGAGTAAGTAG
TTCGCCAGTTAATAGTTTGCGCAACGTTGTTGCCATTGCTACAGGCATCGTGGTGTCACGCTCGTCGTTT
GGTATGGCTTCATTCAGCTCCGGTTCCCAACGATCAAGGCGAGTTACATGATCCCCCATGTTGTGCAAAA
AAGCGGTTAGCTCCTTCGGTCCTCCGATCGTTGTCAGAAGTAAGTTGGCCGCAGTGTTATCACTCATGGT
TATGGCAGCACTGCATAATTCTCTTACTGTCATGCCATCCGTAAGATGCTTTTCTGTGACTGGTGAGTAC
TCAACCAAGTCATTCTGAGAATAGTGTATGCGGCGACCGAGTTGCTCTTGCCCGGCGTCAATACGGGATA
ATACCGCGCCACATAGCAGAACTTTAAAAGTGCTCATCATTGGAAAACGTTCTTCGGGGCGAAAACTCTC
AAGGATCTTACCGCTGTTGAGATCCAGTTCGATGTAACCCACTCGTGCACCCAACTGATCTTCAGCATCT
TTTACTTTCACCAGCGTTTCTGGGTGAGCAAAAACAGGAAGGCAAAATGCCGCAAAAAAGGGAATAAGGG
CGACACGGAAATGTTGAATACTCATACTCTTCCTTTTTCAATATTATTGAAGCATTTATCAGGGTTATTG
TCTCATGAGCGGATACATATTTGAATGTATTTAGAAAAATAAACAAATAGGGGTTCCGCGCACATTTCCC
CGAAAAGTGCCACCTGACGTC
Features (pLannotate 1.2.2; 23 found; start..end, strand, type, name):
     28..80      -  misc_feature   bom (fragment): basis of mobility region from pBR322
    235..614     +  enhancer       CMV enhancer: human cytomegalovirus immediate early enhancer
    615..818     +  promoter       CMV promoter: human cytomegalovirus (CMV) immediate early promoter
    814..847     +  LTR            5' LTR (truncated) (fragment): truncated 5' long terminal repeat (LTR) from HIV-1
    863..881     +  promoter       T7 promoter: promoter for bacteriophage T7 RNA polymerase
    904..1290    +  CDS            MS2: bacteriophage MS2 coat protein binds to a specific stem-loop structure in the viral RNA (Peabody, 1993)
   1333..1359    +  CDS            3xHA (fragment): three tandem HA epitope tags
   1378..2877    +  CDS            RC3H2 (fragment): RC3H2_HUMAN - Also known as MNAB, RNF164. Experimental evidence at protein level: Swiss-Prot protein existence level 1. Post-transcriptional repressor of mRNAs containing a conserved stem loop motif, called constitutive decay element (CDE), which is often located in the 3'-UTR, as in HMGXB3, ICOS, IER3, NFKBID, NFKBIZ, PPP1R10, TNF and in many more mRNAs. Binds to CDE and promotes mRNA deadenylation and degradation. This process does not involve miRNAs. In follicular helper T (Tfh) cells, represses of ICOS and TNFRSF4 expression, thus preventing spontaneous Tfh cell differentiation, germinal c
   2903..2921    -  promoter       SP6 promoter: promoter for bacteriophage SP6 RNA polymerase
   2947..3171    +  polyA_signal   bGH poly(A) signal: bovine growth hormone polyadenylation signal
   3175..3196    +  promoter       SV40 promoter (fragment): SV40 enhancer and early promoter
   3217..3645    +  rep_origin     f1 ori (sequence partly withheld): f1 bacteriophage origin of replication; arrow indicates direction of (+) strand synthesis
   3659..3988    +  promoter       SV40 promoter: SV40 enhancer and early promoter
   4055..4846    +  CDS            neo: KKA2_KLEPN - Also known as kan, nptII. Experimental evidence at protein level: Swiss-Prot protein existence level 1. Resistance to kanamycin, neomycin, paromomycin, ribostamycin, butirosin and gentamicin B. From Klebsiella pneumoniae.
   4870..5028    +  CDS            ble (fragment): BLE_KLEPN - Experimental evidence at protein level: Swiss-Prot protein existence level 1. Binding protein with a strong affinity to the bleomycin family of antibiotics. Binds to CL990; an antimitotic-antibiotic compound. From Klebsiella pneumoniae.
   5023..5144    +  polyA_signal   SV40 poly(A) signal: SV40 polyadenylation signal
   5217..5233    -  protein_bind   lac operator: The lac repressor binds to the lac operator to inhibit transcription in E. coli. This inhibition can be relieved by adding lactose or isopropyl-β-D-thiogalactopyranoside (IPTG). lac repressor encoded by lacI
   5241..5271    -  promoter       lac promoter: promoter for the E. coli lac operon
   5286..5307    -  protein_bind   CAP binding site: CAP binding activates transcription in the presence of cAMP. E. coli catabolite activator protein
   5320..5412    -  CDS            lacI (fragment): lac repressor; lacI; The lac repressor binds to the lac operator to inhibit transcription in E. coli. This inhibition can be relieved by adding lactose or isopropyl-β-D-thiogalactopyranoside (IPTG).
   5595..6180    -  rep_origin     ori: high-copy-number ColE1/pMB1/pBR322/pUC origin of replication
   6351..7211    -  CDS            AmpR: β-lactamase; bla; confers resistance to ampicillin, carbenicillin, and related antibiotics
   7212..7316    -  promoter       AmpR promoter: bla
