[The description below was written by a language model from this plasmid's Addgene catalogue record and pLannotate feature annotations shown in this document.]
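Description:
pcDNA3.1-MS2-HA-HsRoquin2_1-500_AE is a 7,347 nt mammalian expression plasmid encoding the first 500 residues of human Roquin2 (RC3H2, also called MNAB or RNF164). The catalogue lists the backbone as unknown, but the name and feature layout are consistent with a pcDNA3.1-type vector. It is propagated in E. coli through a high-copy ColE1/pUC-type origin with ampicillin selection from the β-lactamase gene. An f1 origin is also present. For selection in mammalian cells, an SV40 early promoter drives a neomycin/kanamycin phosphotransferase gene followed by an SV40 polyadenylation signal. Several short annotated fragments (bom, HIV-1 LTR, ble, lacI and lac promoter/operator elements) appear to be backbone remnants or incidental sequence matches rather than functional parts.

The expression cassette uses the CMV immediate early enhancer and promoter and ends in the bovine growth hormone polyadenylation signal. T7 and SP6 promoters flank the insert. The annotated coding features run in order: bacteriophage MS2 coat protein, a short HA epitope (annotated as a fragment of a 3xHA tag, so apparently a single copy), and then the RC3H2 fragment, whose 1,500 nt length matches codons 1–500. The MS2 coat protein binds a specific RNA stem-loop, so the fusion can be tethered to a reporter mRNA carrying MS2 binding sites, and the HA tag allows immunodetection.

Roquin proteins repress mRNAs by promoting their deadenylation and decay, and the associated study concerns recruitment of the CCR4-NOT complex. The plasmid is therefore probably meant for tethering assays that test whether this N-terminal region can repress or destabilise a bound transcript, although the record states only mammalian expression as its purpose. The depositor notes that the supplied sequence may be theoretical or based on Sanger sequencing. The meaning of the "AE" suffix is not explained.
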