Addgene plasmid #148615: pcDNA3.1-MS2-HA-HsRoquin2_1-500_AE
Purpose: Mammalian Expression of HsRoquin2_1-500
Depositing lab: Elisa Izaurralde. Depositing organization: Max Planck Institute for Developmental Biology. Publication: A CAF40-binding motif facilitates recruitment of the CCR4-NOT complex to mRNAs targeted by Drosophila Roquin. Sgromo A, Raisch T, Bawankar P, Bhandari D, Chen Y, Kuzuoglu-Ozturk D, Weichenrieder O, Izaurralde E. Nat Commun. 2017 Feb 6;8:14307. doi: 10.1038/ncomms14307. PubMed 28165457.
Backbone
  Vector backbone: Unknown
  Vector type: Mammalian Expression
Growth in bacteria
  Bacterial resistance: Ampicillin, 100 μg/mL
  Growth temperature: 37°C
  Growth strain: DH5alpha
  Copy number: High Copy
Gene/Insert
  Gene/Insert name: HsRoquin2_1-500
  Species: H. sapiens (human)
  Entrez Gene: RC3H2 (a.k.a. MNAB, RNF164)
  Cloning method: Unknown
Terms and licenses: Academic/Nonprofit Terms; Industry Terms: Not Available to Industry
Depositor comments: ORF extracted from NCBI: NM_001100588.1 Plasmids from this collection were made available to the research community and donated after the lab closed. Please note that the sequence provided by the depositing laboratory may be theoretical/predicted or based on Sanger sequencing results. There may be discrepancies between sequencing results obtained by Addgene and the depositor sequence. If an Addgene verified sequence is not available, please contact before placing your order to request that our lab fully sequence the plasmid.
How to cite: pcDNA3.1-MS2-HA-HsRoquin2_1-500_AE was a gift from Elisa Izaurralde (Addgene plasmid # 148615 ; http://n2t.net/addgene:148615 ; RRID:Addgene_148615)
